>Addgene plasmid #180570 | pGM-ENO2-mCherry-YFP | addgene full sequence | sequence record 356188 | Addgene NGS Result
GACGAAAGGGCCTCGTGATACGCCTATTTTTATAGGTTAATGTCATGATAATAATGGTTTCTTAGACGGA
TCGCTTGCCTGTAACTTACACGCGCCTCGTATCTTTTAATGATGGAATAATTTGGGAATTTACTCTGTGT
TTATTTATTTTTATGTTTTGTATTTGGATTTTAGAAAGTAAATAAAGAAGGTAGAAGAGTTACGGAATGA
AGAAAAAAAAATAAACAAAGGTTTAAAAAATTTCAACAAAAAGCGTACTTTACATATATATTTATTAGAC
AAGAAAAGCAGATTAAATAGATATACATTCGATTAACGATAAGTAAAATGTAAAATCACAGGATTTTCGT
GTGTGGTCTTCTACACAGACAAGATGAAACAATTCGGCATTAATACCTGAGAGCAGGAAGAGCAAGATAA
AAGGTAGTATTTGTTGGCGATCCCCCTAGAGTCTTTTACATCTTCGGAAAACAAAAACTATTTTTTCTTT
AATTTCTTTTTTTACTTTCTATTTTTAATTTATATATTTATATTAAAAAATTTAAATTATAATTATTTTT
ATAGCACGTGATGAAAAGGACCCAGGTGGCACTTTTCGGGGAAATGTGCGCGGAACCCCTATTTGTTTAT
TTTTCTAAATACATTCAAATATGTATCCGCTCATGAGACAATAACCCTGATAAATGCTTCAATAATATTG
AAAAAGGAAGAGTATGAGTATTCAACATTTCCGTGTCGCCCTTATTCCCTTTTTTGCGGCATTTTGCCTT
CCTGTTTTTGCTCACCCAGAAACGCTGGTGAAAGTAAAAGATGCTGAAGATCAGTTGGGTGCACGAGTGG
GTTACATCGAACTGGATCTCAACAGCGGTAAGATCCTTGAGAGTTTTCGCCCCGAAGAACGTTTTCCAAT
GATGAGCACTTTTAAAGTTCTGCTATGTGGCGCGGTATTATCCCGTATTGACGCCGGGCAAGAGCAACTC
GGTCGCCGCATACACTATTCTCAGAATGACTTGGTTGAGTACTCACCAGTCACAGAAAAGCATCTTACGG
ATGGCATGACAGTAAGAGAATTATGCAGTGCTGCCATAACCATGAGTGATAACACTGCGGCCAACTTACT
TCTGACAACGATCGGAGGACCGAAGGAGCTAACCGCTTTTTTGCACAACATGGGGGATCATGTAACTCGC
CTTGATCGTTGGGAACCGGAGCTGAATGAAGCCATACCAAACGACGAGCGTGACACCACGATGCCTGTAG
CAATGGCAACAACGTTGCGCAAACTATTAACTGGCGAACTACTTACTCTAGCTTCCCGGCAACAATTAAT
AGACTGGATGGAGGCGGATAAAGTTGCAGGACCACTTCTGCGCTCGGCCCTTCCGGCTGGCTGGTTTATT
GCTGATAAATCTGGAGCCGGTGAGCGTGGGTCTCGCGGTATCATTGCAGCACTGGGGCCAGATGGTAAGC
CCTCCCGTATCGTAGTTATCTACACGACGGGGAGTCAGGCAACTATGGATGAACGAAATAGACAGATCGC
TGAGATAGGTGCCTCACTGATTAAGCATTGGTAACTGTCAGACCAAGTTTACTCATATATACTTTAGATT
GATTTAAAACTTCATTTTTAATTTAAAAGGATCTAGGTGAAGATCCTTTTTGATAATCTCATGACCAAAA
TCCCTTAACGTGAGTTTTCGTTCCACTGAGCGTCAGACCCCGTAGAAAAGATCAAAGGATCTTCTTGAGA
TCCTTTTTTTCTGCGCGTAATCTGCTGCTTGCAAACAAAAAAACCACCGCTACCAGCGGTGGTTTGTTTG
CCGGATCAAGAGCTACCAACTCTTTTTCCGAAGGTAACTGGCTTCAGCAGAGCGCAGATACCAAATACTG
TTCTTCTAGTGTAGCCGTAGTTAGGCCACCACTTCAAGAACTCTGTAGCACCGCCTACATACCTCGCTCT
GCTAATCCTGTTACCAGTGGCTGCTGCCAGTGGCGATAAGTCGTGTCTTACCGGGTTGGACTCAAGACGA
TAGTTACCGGATAAGGCGCAGCGGTCGGGCTGAACGGGGGGTTCGTGCACACAGCCCAGCTTGGAGCGAA
CGACCTACACCGAACTGAGATACCTACAGCGTGAGCTATGAGAAAGCGCCACGCTTCCCGAAGGGAGAAA
GGCGGACAGGTATCCGGTAAGCGGCAGGGTCGGAACAGGAGAGCGCACGAGGGAGCTTCCAGGGGGAAAC
GCCTGGTATCTTTATAGTCCTGTCGGGTTTCGCCACCTCTGACTTGAGCGTCGATTTTTGTGATGCTCGT
CAGGGGGGCGGAGCCTATGGAAAAACGCCAGCAACGCGGCCTTTTTACGGTTCCTGGCCTTTTGCTGGCC
TTTTGCTCACATGTTCTTTCCTGCGTTATCCCCTGATTCTGTGGATAACCGTATTACCGCCTTTGAGTGA
GCTGATACCGCTCGCCGCAGCCGAACGACCGAGCGCAGCGAGTCAGTGAGCGAGGAAGCGGAAGAGCGCC
CAATACGCAAACCGCCTCTCCCCGCGCGTTGGCCGATTCATTAATGCAGCTGGCACGACAGGTTTCCCGA
CTGGAAAGCGGGCAGTGAGCGCAACGCAATTAATGTGAGTTAGCTCACTCATTAGGCACCCCAGGCTTTA
CACTTTATGCTTCCGGCTCGTATGTTGTGTGGAATTGTGAGCGGATAACAATTTCACACAGGAAACAGCT
ATGACCATGATTACGCCAAGCTCGAAATTAACCCTCACTAAAGGGAACAAAAGCTGGTACCGGGCCCCCC
CTCGAGGTCGACCGCTCAGCATCTGCTTCTTCCCAAAGATGAACGCGGCGTTATGTCACTAACGACGTGC
ACCAACTTGCGGAAAGTGGAATCCCGTTCCAAAACTGGCATCCACTAATTGATACATCTACACACCGCAC
GCCTTTTTTCTGAAGCCCACTTTCGTGGACTTTGCCATATGCAAAATTCATGAAGTGTGATACCAAGTCA
GCATACACCTCACTAGGGTAGTTTCTTTGGTTGTATTGATCATTTGGTTCATCGTGGTTCATTAATTTTT
TTTCTCCATTGCTTTCTGGCTTTGATCTTACTATCATTTGGATTTTTGTCGAAGGTTGTAGAATTGTATG
TGACAAGTGGCACCAAGCATATATAAAAAAAAAAAGCATTATCTTCCTACCAGAGTTGATTGTTAAAAAC
GTATTTATAGCAAACGCAATTGTAATTAATTCTTATTTTGTATCTTTTCTTCCCTAGGCTCAATCTTTTA
TTTTTATTTTATTTTTCTTTTCTTAGTTTCTTTCATAACACCAAGCAACTAATACCCGGGAATAAACACA
CATAAACAAACAAAATGAGATCTGTTTCAAAGGGCGAAGAAGACAATATGGCTATTATTAAGGAATTCAT
GAGATTCAAGGTCCACATGGAAGGTTCTGTCAACGGTCACGAATTCGAAATTGAAGGTGAAGGTGAAGGT
AGACCATACGAAGGTACCCAAACCGCTAAGTTGAAGGTCACCAAGGGTGGTCCATTGCCATTCGCTTGGG
ATATTTTGTCTCCACAATTCATGTACGGTTCTAAGGCTTACGTCAAGCACCCAGCTGATATTCCAGATTA
CTTGAAGTTGTCTTTCCCAGAAGGTTTCAAGTGGGAAAGAGTCATGAACTTCGAAGATGGTGGTGTCGTC
ACCGTCACCCAAGATTCTTCTTTGCAAGATGGTGAATTCATTTACAAGGTCAAGTTGAGAGGTACCAACT
TCCCATCTGATGGTCCAGTCATGCAAAAGAAGACCATGGGTTGGGAAGCTTCTTCTGAAAGAATGTACCC
AGAAGATGGTGCTTTGAAGGGTGAAATTAAGCAAAGATTGAAGTTGAAGGATGGTGGTCACTACGATGCT
GAAGTCAAGACCACCTACAAGGCTAAGAAGCCAGTCCAATTGCCAGGTGCTTACAACGTCAACATTAAGT
TGGATATTACCTCTCACAACGAAGATTACACCATTGTCGAACAATACGAAAGAGCTGAAGGTAGACACTC
TACCGGTGGTATGGATGAATTGTACAAGTAACTCGAGTCATGTAATTAGTTATGTCACGCTTACATTCAC
GCCCTCCCCCCACATCCGCTCTAACCGAAAAGGAAGGAGTTAGACAACCTGAAGTCTAGGTCCCTATTTA
TTTTTTTATAGTTATGTTAGTATTAAGAACGTTATTTATATTTCAAATTTTTCTTTTTTTTCTGTACAGA
CGCGTGTACGCATGTGCGGCCGCAAATTAAAGCCTTCGAGCGTCCCAAAACCTTCTCAAGCAAGGTTTTC
AGTATAATGTTTGTTACATGCGTACACGCGTTTGTACAGAAAAAAAAGAAAAATTTGAGATATAAATAAC
GTTCTTAATACTAACATAACTATTAAAAAAAATAAATAGGGACCTAGACTTCAGGTTGTCTAACTCCTTC
CTTTTCGGTTAGAGCGGATGTGGGAGGAGGGCGTGAATGTAAGCGTGACATAACTAATTACATGATATCG
ACAAAGGAACTATTTGTACAATTCATCCATACCATGGGTAATACCAGCAGCAGTAACAAATTCTAACAAG
ACCATGTGGTCTCTCTTTTCGTTTGGATCTTTGGATAAGGCAGATTGATAGGATAAGTAATGGTTGTCTG
GTAACAAGACTGGACCATCACCAATTGGAGTATTTTGTTGATAATGGTCAGCTAATTGAACACCACCATC
TTCAATGTTGTGTCTAATTTTGAAGTTAGCTTTGATACCATTCTTTTGTTTGTCAGCAGTGATGTAAACA
TTGTGAGAGTTATAGTTGTATTCCAATTTGTGACCTAAAATGTTACCATCTTCTTTAAAATCAATACCTT
TTAATTCGATTCTATTAACTAAGGTATCACCTTCAAACTTGACTTCAGCTCTGGTCTTGTAGTTACCGTC
ATCTTTGAAAAAAATAGTTCTTTCTTGAACATAACCTTCTGGCATGGCAGACTTGAAAAAGTCATGTTGT
TTCATATGATCTGGGTATCTAGCAAAACACATTAAACCATAACCTAAAGTAGTGACTAAGGTTGGCCATG
GAACTGGCAATTTACCAGTAGTACAAATTAATTTTAAGGTCAATTTACCGTAAGTAGCATCACCTTCACC
TTCACCGGAGACAGAAAATTTGTGACCATTAACATCACCATCTAATTCAACCAAAATTGGGACAACACCA
GTGAATAATTCTTCACCTTTAGACATACTAGTTCTAGAATCCGTCGAAACTAAGTTCTGGTGTTTTAAAA
CTAAAAAAAAGACTAACTATAAAAGTAGAATTTAAGAAGTTTAAGAAATAGATTTACAGAATTACAATCA
ATACCTACCGTCTTTATATACTTATTAGTCAAGTAGGGGAATAATTTCAGGGAACTGGTTTCAACCTTTT
TTTTCAGCTTTTTCCAAATCAGAGAGAGCAGAAGGTAATAGAAGGTGTAAGAAAATGAGATAGATACATG
CGTGGGTCAATTGCCTTGTGTCATCATTTACTCCAGGCAGGTTGCATCACTCCATTGAGGTTGTGCCCGT
TTTTTGCCTGTTTGTGCCCCTGTTCTCTGTAGTTGCGCTAAGAGAATGGACCTATGAACTGATGGTTGGT
GAAGAAAACAATATTTTGGTGCTGGGATTCTTTTTTTTTCTGGATGCCAGCTTAAAAAGCGGGCTCCATT
ATATTTAGTGGATGCCAGGAATAAACTGTTCACCCAGACACCTACGATGTTATATATTCTGTGTAACCCG
CCCCCTATTTTGGGCATGTACGGGTTACAGCAGAATTAAAAGGCTAATTTTTTGACTAAATAAAGTTAGG
AAAATCACTACTATTAATTATTTACGTATTCTTTGAAATGGCGAGTATTGATAATGATAAACTGAGCTCC
AATTCGCCCTATAGTGAGTCGTATTACAATTCACTGGCCGTCGTTTTACAACGTCGTGACTGGGAAAACC
CTGGCGTTACCCAACTTAATCGCCTTGCAGCACATCCCCCTTTCGCCAGCTGGCGTAATAGCGAAGAGGC
CCGCACCGATCGCCCTTCCCAACAGTTGCGCAGCCTGAATGGCGAATGG
[124 nt withheld, positions 6140-6263]
C
[91 nt withheld, positions 6265-6355]
A
[49 nt withheld, positions 6357-6405]
CCTTTGACGTTGGAGTCCACGTTCTTT
[37 nt withheld, positions 6433-6469]
ACCCTATCTCGGTCTATTCTTTTGATTTATAAGGGATTTTGCCGATTTCGGCCTATTGGTTAAAAAATGA
GCTGATTTAACAAAAATTTAACGCGAATTTTAACAAAATATTAACGCTTACAATTTCCTGATGCGGTATT
TTCTCCTTACGCATCTGTGCGGTATTTCACACCGCATAGGGTAATAACTGATATAATTAAATTGAAGCTC
TAATTTGTGAGTTTAGTATACATGCATTTACTTATAATACAGTTTTTTAGTTTTGCTGGCCGCATCTTCT
CAAATATGCTTCCCAGCCTGCTTTTCTGTAACGTTCACCCTCTACCTTAGCATCCCTTCCCTTTGCAAAT
AGTCCTCTTCCAACAATAATAATGTCAGATCCTGTAGAGACCACATCATCCACGGTTCTATACTGTTGAC
CCAATGCGTCTCCCTTGTCATCTAAACCCACACCGGGTGTCATAATCAACCAATCGTAACCTTCATCTCT
TCCACCCATGTCTCTTTGAGCAATAAAGCCGATAACAAAATCTTTGTCGCTCTTCGCAATGTCAACAGTA
CCCTTAGTATATTCTCCAGTAGATAGGGAGCCCTTGCATGACAATTCTGCTAACATCAAAAGGCCTCTAG
GTTCCTTTGTTACTTCTTCTGCCGCCTGCTTCAAACCGCTAACAATACCTGGGCCCACCACACCGTGTGC
ATTCGTAATGTCTGCCCATTCTGCTATTCTGTATACACCCGCAGAGTACTGCAATTTGACTGTATTACCA
ATGTCAGCAAATTTTCTGTCTTCGAAGAGTAAAAAATTGTACTTGGCGGATAATGCCTTTAGCGGCTTAA
CTGTGCCCTCCATGGAAAAATCAGTCAAGATATCCACATGTGTTTTTAGTAAACAAATTTTGGGACCTAA
TGCTTCAACTAACTCCAGTAATTCCTTGGTGGTACGAACATCCAATGAAGCACACAAGTTTGTTTGCTTT
TCGTGCATGATATTAAATAGCTTGGCAGCAACAGGACTAGGATGAGTAGCAGCACGTTCCTTATATGTAG
CTTTCGACATGATTTATCTTCGTTTCCTGCAGGTTTTTGTTCTGTGCAGTTGGGTTAAGAATACTGGGCA
ATTTCATGTTTCTTCAACACTACATATGCGTATATATACCAATCTAAGTCTGTGCTCCTTCCTTCGTTCT
TCCTTCTGTTCGGAGATTACCGAATCAAAAAAATTTCAAGGAAACCGAAATCAAAAAAAAGAATAAAAAA
AAAATGATGAATTGAAAAGGTGGTATGGTGCACTCTCAGTACAATCTGCTCTGATGCCGCATAGTTAAGC
CAGCCCCGACACCCGCCAACACCCGCTGACGCGCCCTGACGGGCTTGTCTGCTCCCGGCATCCGCTTACA
GACAAGCTGTGACCGTCTCCGGGAGCTGCATGTGTCAGAGGTTTTCACCGTCATCACCGAAACGCGCGA
Features (pLannotate 1.2.2; 25 found; start..end, strand, type, name):
     69..572     -  misc_feature   CEN/ARS: S. cerevisiae CEN6 centromere fused to an autonomously replicating sequence
    609..713     +  promoter       AmpR promoter: bla
    714..1574    +  CDS            AmpR: β-lactamase; bla; confers resistance to ampicillin, carbenicillin, and related antibiotics
   1745..2333    +  rep_origin     ori: high-copy-number ColE1/pMB1/pBR322/pUC origin of replication
   2516..2608    +  CDS            lacI (fragment): lac repressor; lacI; The lac repressor binds to the lac operator to inhibit transcription in E. coli. This inhibition can be relieved by adding lactose or isopropyl-β-D-thiogalactopyranoside (IPTG).
   2621..2642    +  protein_bind   CAP binding site: CAP binding activates transcription in the presence of cAMP. E. coli catabolite activator protein
   2657..2687    +  promoter       lac promoter: promoter for the E. coli lac operon
   2695..2711    +  protein_bind   lac operator: The lac repressor binds to the lac operator to inhibit transcription in E. coli. This inhibition can be relieved by adding lactose or isopropyl-β-D-thiogalactopyranoside (IPTG). lac repressor encoded by lacI
   2756..2774    +  promoter       T3 promoter: promoter for bacteriophage T3 RNA polymerase
   2786..2812    -  misc_feature   MCS (fragment): pBluescript multiple cloning site
   2854..3189    -  CDS            YHX3_YEAST: Experimental evidence at protein level: Swiss-Prot protein existence level 1. From Saccharomyces cerevisiae (strain ATCC 204508 / S288c) (Baker's yeast).
   3350..3374    +  promoter       GAP promoter (fragment): S. cerevisiae TDH3; promoter for glyceraldehyde-3-phosphate dehydrogenase
   3384..4088    +  CDS            mCherry: mCherry is a basic (constitutively fluorescent) red fluorescent protein published in 2004, derived from Discosoma sp.. It is reported to be a very rapidly-maturing monomer with low acid sensitivity.
   4098..4285    +  terminator     CYC1 terminator (fragment): S. cerevisiae CYC1; transcription terminator for CYC1
   4292..4545    -  terminator     CYC1 terminator: S. cerevisiae CYC1; transcription terminator for CYC1
   4561..5276    -  CDS            yeGFP (fragment): yeast-enhanced green fluorescent protein codons optimized for translation in S. cerevisiae and C. albicans
   5294..5937    -  promoter       GAP promoter: S. cerevisiae TDH3; promoter for glyceraldehyde-3-phosphate dehydrogenase
   5958..5976    -  promoter       T7 promoter: promoter for bacteriophage T7 RNA polymerase
   5979..6136    +  CDS            lacZα (fragment): LacZα fragment of β-galactosidase; lacZ fragment
   6140..6568    +  rep_origin     f1 ori (sequence partly withheld): f1 bacteriophage origin of replication; arrow indicates direction of (+) strand synthesis
   6596..6647    -  misc_feature   bom (fragment): basis of mobility region from pBR322
   6726..7529    -  CDS            URA3: orotidine-5'-phosphate decarboxylase, required for uracil biosynthesis; S. cerevisiae URA3; yeast auxotrophic marker, counterselectable with 5-fluoroorotic acid (5-FOA)
   7530..7745    -  promoter       URA3 promoter: S. cerevisiae URA3
   7753..7802    -  misc_feature   bom (fragment): basis of mobility region from pBR322
   7904..1       -  CDS            rop (fragment) (across the origin): Rop protein, which maintains plasmids at low copy number; rop
