[The description below was written by a language model from this plasmid's Addgene catalogue record and pLannotate feature annotations shown in this document.]
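Description:
pGM-ENO2-mCherry-YFP is a 7.9 kb yeast–E. coli shuttle vector built on the PTH761 backbone and deposited as an empty backbone for measuring 5' UTR activity in Saccharomyces cerevisiae with a two-colour fluorescent readout. In yeast it is maintained as a stable, low-copy centromeric plasmid through a CEN6/ARS element and selected by the URA3 auxotrophic marker under its own promoter, which can also be counterselected with 5-FOA. In bacteria it carries a ColE1/pUC-type origin and the β-lactamase gene for ampicillin selection; the catalogue lists it as low copy. Remnants of a pBluescript-type backbone are also present, including an f1 origin, lac promoter/operator and lacZα fragments, and flanking T3 and T7 promoters.

The payload consists of two convergent reporter cassettes, each ending in a CYC1 terminator. On one strand, mCherry is preceded by a region in which only a short TDH3 (GAP) promoter-like fragment and a neighbouring yeast ORF (YHX3) were annotated. The plasmid name suggests ENO2-derived promoter or leader sequence sits here, but the feature table does not label it, and the record does not state which reporter carries the ENO2 element. On the opposite strand, a full TDH3 promoter drives a coding sequence annotated as a yeGFP fragment, which presumably corresponds to the YFP named in the title. In such a design, one fluorophore reports the effect of a test 5' UTR and the other serves as an internal normaliser for plasmid copy number and cell-to-cell expression variation, but the record does not say which is which. The associated work used the system in massively parallel reporter assays of upstream open reading frame (uORF) activity.
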