Addgene plasmid #180570: pGM-ENO2-mCherry-YFP
Purpose: (Empty Backbone) Dual fluorescent reporter for 5' UTR activity in yeast mCherry/YFP
Depositing lab: Joel McManus. Depositing organization: Carnegie Mellon University. Publication: Unraveling the influences of sequence and position on yeast uORF activity using massively parallel reporter systems and machine learning. May GE, Akirtava C, Agar-Johnson M, Micic J, Woolford J, McManus J. Elife. 2023 May 25;12:e69611. doi: 10.7554/eLife.69611. PubMed 37227054.
Backbone
  Vector backbone: PTH761
  Vector type: Yeast Expression
  Selectable markers: URA3
Growth in bacteria
  Bacterial resistance: Ampicillin, 100 μg/mL
  Growth temperature: 37°C
  Growth strain: DH5alpha
  Copy number: Low Copy
Terms and licenses: Academic/Nonprofit Terms; Industry Terms: Not Available to Industry
Depositor comments: Please visit https://www.biorxiv.org/content/10.1101/2021.04.16.440232v1 for bioRxiv preprint.
How to cite: pGM-ENO2-mCherry-YFP was a gift from Joel McManus (Addgene plasmid # 180570 ; http://n2t.net/addgene:180570 ; RRID:Addgene_180570)
